Addgene plasmid #220838: pENN239_CRISPRcharm_Kv1
Purpose: CRISPRcharm Kv1 expression in mammalian cells
Depositing lab: Jonathan Weissman. Depositing organization: Whitehead Institute for Biomedical Research. Publication: Brainwide silencing of prion protein by AAV-mediated delivery of an engineered compact epigenetic editor. Neumann EN, Bertozzi TM, Wu E, Serack F, Harvey JW, Brauer PP, Pirtle CP, Coffey A, Howard M, Kamath N, Lenz K, Guzman K, Raymond MH, Khalil AS, Deverman BE, Minikel EV, Vallabh SM, Weissman JS. Science. 2024 Jun 28;384(6703):ado7082. doi: 10.1126/science.ado7082. Epub 2024 Jun 28. PubMed 38935715.
Backbone
  Vector backbone: CAG expression plasmid
  Backbone size w/o insert (bp): 4830
  Vector type: Mammalian Expression, CRISPR
Growth in bacteria
  Bacterial resistance: Ampicillin, 100 μg/mL
  Growth temperature: 37°C
  Growth strain: DH5alpha
  Copy number: High Copy
Gene/Insert
  Gene/Insert name: CRISPRcharm Kv1
  Species: H. sapiens (human); Apodemus sylvaticus
  Insert size (bp): 6231
  Mutation: N/A
  Promoter: CAG
  Tag / fusion protein: P2A-TagBFP (C terminal on backbone)
  Cloning method: Gibson Cloning
  Sequencing primers: 5′ TGCTGTCTCATCATTTTGGCAAAGAATTCTGCAG; 3′ ccaacacactattgcaatgaaaa
Terms and licenses: Academic/Nonprofit Terms; Industry Terms: Not Available to Industry
How to cite: pENN239_CRISPRcharm_Kv1 was a gift from Jonathan Weissman (Addgene plasmid # 220838 ; http://n2t.net/addgene:220838 ; RRID:Addgene_220838)
