[The description below was written by a language model from this plasmid's Addgene catalogue record and pLannotate feature annotations shown in this document.]
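Description:
pENN239_CRISPRcharm_Kv1 is a high-copy mammalian expression plasmid of about 11.1 kb, built on a CAG expression backbone and designed to produce the CRISPRcharm Kv1 epigenetic editor in mammalian cells. It is propagated in E. coli through a ColE1/pUC-type origin and selected with ampicillin via the β-lactamase gene under its own promoter. The backbone also retains lac promoter/operator remnants, an SV40 origin of replication and an SV40 polyadenylation signal.

Expression is driven by the CAG promoter, annotated here as the CMV immediate-early enhancer, the chicken β-actin promoter and a chimeric β-actin/β-globin intron. A rabbit β-globin polyadenylation signal terminates the transcript. The roughly 6.2 kb insert is a single fusion reading frame. From the N-terminus, the feature table detects a short histone H3-derived segment, then a fragment matching the catalytically inactive DNA methyltransferase cofactor Dnmt3l. Next comes catalytically dead Streptococcus pyogenes Cas9, annotated as two contiguous halves with the D10A mutation noted. The last module is a short fragment matched to the human zinc finger protein ZNF720. The catalogue lists human and Apodemus sylvaticus as source species but does not assign them to particular domains. The automated labels (bovine H3, mouse Dnmt3l) are best-match homologies rather than confirmed origins. A C-terminal P2A-TagBFP follows, so transfected cells co-translate a separate blue fluorescent marker.

No guide RNA cassette is annotated, so targeting would require a separately supplied sgRNA. Given these domains and the associated publication on a compact epigenetic editor, the plasmid is used for programmable, nuclease-free silencing of target genes in cultured mammalian cells.
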