Features (pLannotate 1.2.2; 23 found; start..end, strand, type, name):
      2..381     +  enhancer       CMV enhancer: human cytomegalovirus immediate early enhancer
    383..658     +  promoter       chicken β-actin promoter: No description available
    659..1675    +  intron         chimeric intron: chimera between introns from chicken β-actin and rabbit β-globin
   1724..1760    +  misc_feature   MCS (fragment): multiple cloning site
   1774..1866    +  CDS            H31_BOVIN (fragment): Experimental evidence at protein level: Swiss-Prot protein existence level 1. Core component of nucleosome. Nucleosomes wrap and compact DNA into chromatin, limiting DNA accessibility to the cellular machineries which require DNA as a template. Histones thereby play a central role in transcription regulation, DNA repair, DNA replication and chromosomal stability. DNA accessibility is regulated via a complex set of post-translational modifications of histones, also called histone code, and nucleosome remodeling. From Bos taurus (Bovine).
   1990..2625    +  CDS            Dnmt3l (fragment): DNM3L_MOUSE - Experimental evidence at protein level: Swiss-Prot protein existence level 1. Catalytically inactive regulatory factor of DNA methyltransferases that can either promote or inhibit DNA methylation depending on the context (PubMed:11719692, PubMed:15318244, PubMed:15671018, PubMed:24074865). Essential for the function of DNMT3A and DNMT3B: activates DNMT3A and DNMT3B by binding to their catalytic domain (PubMed:15671018). Acts by accelerating the binding of DNA and S-adenosyl-L-methionine (AdoMet) to the methyltransferases and dissociates from the complex after DNA binding to the m
   2890..4491    +  CDS            dCas9(N): N-terminal portion of catalytically inactive Streptococcus pyogenes dCas9 carrying the D10A mutation (Zetsche et al., 2015)
   4492..6986    +  CDS            Cas9(C) (fragment): C-terminal portion of Streptococcus pyogenes Cas9 (Zetsche et al., 2015)
   7066..7245    +  CDS            ZNF720 (fragment): ZN720_HUMAN - Experimental evidence at protein level: Swiss-Prot protein existence level 1. From Homo sapiens (Human).
   7303..7998    +  CDS            TagBFP: TagBFP is a basic (constitutively fluorescent) blue fluorescent protein published in 2008, derived from Entacmaea quadricolor. It is reported to be a very rapidly-maturing monomer with very low acid sensitivity.
   8013..8084    +  CDS            HBB (fragment): HBB_PONPY - Experimental evidence at transcript level: Swiss-Prot protein existence level 2. Involved in oxygen transport from the lung to the various peripheral tissues. From Pongo pygmaeus (Bornean orangutan).
   8155..8210    +  polyA_signal   β-globin poly(A) signal: rabbit β-globin polyadenylation signal (Gil and Proudfoot, 1987)
   8593..8615    -  protein_bind   lac operator (fragment): The lac repressor binds to the lac operator to inhibit transcription in E. coli. This inhibition can be relieved by adding lactose or isopropyl-β-D-thiogalactopyranoside (IPTG). lac repressor encoded by lacI
   8619..8649    -  promoter       lac promoter: promoter for the E. coli lac operon
   8664..8685    -  protein_bind   CAP binding site: CAP binding activates transcription in the presence of cAMP. E. coli catabolite activator protein
   8698..8737    -  CDS            lacI (fragment): lac repressor; lacI; The lac repressor binds to the lac operator to inhibit transcription in E. coli. This inhibition can be relieved by adding lactose or isopropyl-β-D-thiogalactopyranoside (IPTG).
   8744..8766    +  promoter       SV40 promoter (fragment): SV40 enhancer and early promoter
   8790..8925    +  rep_origin     SV40 ori: SV40 origin of replication
   8945..9079    +  polyA_signal   SV40 poly(A) signal: SV40 polyadenylation signal
   9081..9135    -  CDS            lacI (fragment): lac repressor; lacI; The lac repressor binds to the lac operator to inhibit transcription in E. coli. This inhibition can be relieved by adding lactose or isopropyl-β-D-thiogalactopyranoside (IPTG).
   9318..9906    -  rep_origin     ori: high-copy-number ColE1/pMB1/pBR322/pUC origin of replication
  10077..10937   -  CDS            AmpR: β-lactamase; bla; confers resistance to ampicillin, carbenicillin, and related antibiotics
  10938..11042   -  promoter       AmpR promoter: bla
>Addgene plasmid #220838 | pENN239_CRISPRcharm_Kv1 | addgene full sequence | sequence record 437207 | Addgene NGS Result
CGACATTGATTATTGACTAGTTATTAATAGTAATCAATTACGGGGTCATTAGTTCATAGCCCATATATGG
AGTTCCGCGTTACATAACTTACGGTAAATGGCCCGCCTGGCTGACCGCCCAACGACCCCCGCCCATTGAC
GTCAATAATGACGTATGTTCCCATAGTAACGCCAATAGGGACTTTCCATTGACGTCAATGGGTGGAGTAT
TTACGGTAAACTGCCCACTTGGCAGTACATCAAGTGTATCATATGCCAAGTACGCCCCCTATTGACGTCA
ATGACGGTAAATGGCCCGCCTGGCATTATGCCCAGTACATGACCTTATGGGACTTTCCTACTTGGCAGTA
CATCTACGTATTAGTCATCGCTATTACCATGGTCGAGGTGAGCCCCACGTTCTGCTTCACTCTCCCCATC
TCCCCCCCCTCCCCACCCCCAATTTTGTATTTATTTATTTTTTAATTATTTTGTGCAGCGATGGGGGGGG
GGGGGGGGGGGGCGCGCGCGAGGCGGGGCGGGGCGGGGCGAGGGGCGGGGCGGGGCGAGGCGGAGAGGTG
CGGCGGCAGCCAATCAGAGCGGCGCGCTCCGAAAGTTTCCTTTTATGGCGAGGCGGCGGCGGCGGCGGCC
CTATAAAAAGCGAAGCGCGCGGCGGGCGGGAGTCGCTGCGCGCTGCCTTCGCCCCGTGCCCCGCTCCGCC
GCCGCCTCGCGCCGCCCGCCCCGGCTCTGACTGACCGCGTTACTCCCACAGGTGAGCGGGCGGGACGGCC
CTTCTCCTCCGGGCTGTAATTAGCGCTTGGTTTAATGACGGCTTGTTTCTTTTCTGTGGCTGCGTGAAAG
CCTTGAGGGGCTCCGGGAGGGCCCTTTGTGCGGGGGGAGCGGCTCGGGGGGTGCGTGCGTGTGTGTGTGC
GTGGGGAGCGCCGCGTGCGGCTCCGCGCTGCCCGGCGGCTGTGAGCGCTGCGGGCGCGGCGCGGGGCTTT
GTGCGCTCCGCAGTGTGCGCGAGGGGAGCGCGGCCGGGGGCGGTGCCCCGCGGTGCGGGGGGGGCTGCGA
GGGGAACAAAGGCTGCGTGCGGGGTGTGTGCGTGGGGGGGTGAGCAGGGGGTGTGGGCGCGTCGGTCGGG
CTGCAACCCCCCCTGCACCCCCCTCCCCGAGTTGCTGAGCACGGCCCGGCTTCGGGTGCGGGGCTCCGTA
CGGGGCGTGGCGCGGGGCTCGCCGTGCCGGGCGGGGGGTGGCGGCAGGTGGGGGTGCCGGGCGGGGCGGG
GCCGCCTCGGGCCGGGGAGGGCTCGGGGGAGGGGCGCGGCGGCCCCCGGAGCGCCGGCGGCTGTCGAGGC
GCGGCGAGCCGCAGCCATTGCCTTTTATGGTAATCGTGCGAGAGGGCGCAGGGACTTCCTTTGTCCCAAA
TCTGTGCGGAGCCGAAATCTGGGAGGCGCCGCCGCACCCCCTCTAGCGGGCGCGGGGCGAAGCGGTGCGG
CGCCGGCAGGAAGGAAATGGGCGGGGAGGGCCTTCGTGCGTCGCCGCGCCGCCGTCCCCTTCTCCCTCTC
CAGCCTCGGGGCTGTCCGCGGGGGGACGGCTGCCTTCGGGGGGGACGGGGCAGGGCGGGGTTCGGCTTCT
GGCGTGTGACCGGCGGCTCTAGAGCCTCTGCTAACCATGTTCATGCCTTCTTCTTTTTCCTACAGCTCCT
GGGCAACGTGCTGGTTATTGTGCTGTCTCATCATTTTGGCAAAGAATTCTGCAGTCGACGGTACCGCGGG
CCCGGGATCCACCGGTCGCCACCATGGCCAGGACCAAACAAACTGCCAGAAAGAGCACCGGGGGGAAAGC
GCCCCGAAAACAGCTGGCGACCAAAGCAGCCCGCAAAAGCGCACCGGGAGGTGCAAGCAGTGGGGCAGGA
AGTTCCTCAGGAGGAAGTGCGGCGGGATCCGGAAGCGGTGGCGCATCAAGTGGCGCCGCAAGTAGCAGTG
CCGGGTCCGCAGCTGGCTCCGGGTCCTCCCCTGTTGAGATCTACAAGACCGTGTCCGCCTGGAAGCGGCA
GCCAATCAGAGTGCTGAGCCTGTTCGGCAATATTGACAAGGAACTGAAGTCTCTGGGCTTCCTGGAAAGC
GGCAGCCACAGCGAGGGCGGCACACTGAAGTACGTGGAAGATGTGACCAACGTGGTGCGGAGAGATGTGG
AAAAGTGGGGACCTTTCGACCTGCTGTACGGCAGCACCCAGCCTCTGGGCGGAAGCTGCGACAGGTGTCC
TGGCTGGTACATGTTCCAATTTCATAGAATCCTGCAGTACGCCAGACCTAGACAGGAGTCTCAGCCCTTC
TTCTGGATCTTCATGGATAACCTGCTGCTCACAGAGGACGACCAGATGACCACCGTGCGGTTCCTGCAAA
CAGAGGCCGTCACCCTGCGCGACGTGAGATCTAGAGTGCTGCAGAACGCCGTCCGGGTGTGGAGCAACAT
CCCCGGTCTTAAAAGCAAGCACGAGGCTCTGTCCCCAAAAGAGGAAGAGAGCCTGCAGGGCCACGTGCGG
ACCAGATCTAAGCTGGCCGCTCCTAAAGTGGACCCCCTGGTGAAGAACTGCCTGCTGCCTCTGAGAGAGT
ACTTTAAGTATTTCAGCCAGAGCAGCCTGCCCCTGGGCGGCCCTTCTAGCGGTGCTCCACCTCCAAGCGG
CGGCTCGCCAGCCGGCAGCCCTACCAGCACCGAGGAGGGCACAAGCGAGAGCGCAACACCTGAGAGCGGC
CCCGGCACAAGCACCGAGCCTTCTGAAGGAAGCGCCCCTGGGAGCCCTGCCGGCAGCCCCACCAGCACAG
AAGAGGGCACCTCTACCGAGCCCAGCGAGGGTAGCGCCCCTGGCACAAGCACAGAACCCTCTGAGCCTAA
GAAAAAGCGGAAGGTGATGGACAAGAAGTACAGCATCGGCCTGGCCATCGGCACCAACTCTGTGGGCTGG
GCCGTGATCACCGACGAGTACAAGGTGCCCAGCAAGAAATTCAAGGTGCTGGGCAACACCGACCGGCACA
GCATCAAGAAGAACCTGATCGGAGCCCTGCTGTTCGACAGCGGCGAAACAGCCGAGGCCACCCGGCTGAA
GAGAACCGCCAGAAGAAGATACACCAGACGGAAGAACCGGATCTGCTATCTGCAAGAGATCTTCAGCAAC
GAGATGGCCAAGGTGGACGACAGCTTCTTCCACAGACTGGAAGAGTCCTTCCTGGTGGAAGAGGATAAGA
AGCACGAGCGGCACCCCATCTTCGGCAACATCGTGGACGAGGTGGCCTACCACGAGAAGTACCCCACCAT
CTACCACCTGAGAAAGAAACTGGTGGACAGCACCGACAAGGCCGACCTGCGGCTGATCTATCTGGCCCTG
GCCCACATGATCAAGTTCCGGGGCCACTTCCTGATCGAGGGCGACCTGAACCCCGACAACAGCGACGTGG
ACAAGCTGTTCATCCAGCTGGTGCAGACCTACAACCAGCTGTTCGAGGAAAACCCCATCAACGCCAGCGG
CGTGGACGCCAAGGCCATCCTGTCTGCCAGACTGAGCAAGAGCAGACGGCTGGAAAATCTGATCGCCCAG
CTGCCCGGCGAGAAGAAGAATGGCCTGTTCGGAAACCTGATTGCCCTGAGCCTGGGCCTGACCCCCAACT
TCAAGAGCAACTTCGACCTGGCCGAGGATGCCAAACTGCAGCTGAGCAAGGACACCTACGACGACGACCT
GGACAACCTGCTGGCCCAGATCGGCGACCAGTACGCCGACCTGTTTCTGGCCGCCAAGAACCTGTCCGAC
GCCATCCTGCTGAGCGACATCCTGAGAGTGAACACCGAGATCACCAAGGCCCCCCTGAGCGCCTCTATGA
TCAAGAGATACGACGAGCACCACCAGGACCTGACCCTGCTGAAAGCTCTCGTGCGGCAGCAGCTGCCTGA
GAAGTACAAAGAGATTTTCTTCGACCAGAGCAAGAACGGCTACGCCGGCTACATTGACGGCGGAGCCAGC
CAGGAAGAGTTCTACAAGTTCATCAAGCCCATCCTGGAAAAGATGGACGGCACCGAGGAACTGCTCGTGA
AGCTGAACAGAGAGGACCTGCTGCGGAAGCAGCGGACCTTCGACAACGGCAGCATCCCCCACCAGATCCA
CCTGGGAGAGCTGCACGCCATTCTGCGGCGGCAGGAAGATTTTTACCCATTCCTGAAGGACAACCGGGAA
AAGATCGAGAAGATCCTGACCTTCCGCATCCCCTACTACGTGGGCCCTCTGGCCAGGGGAAACAGCAGAT
TCGCCTGGATGACCAGAAAGAGCGAGGAAACCATCACCCCCTGGAACTTCGAGGAAGTGGTGGACAAGGG
CGCTTCCGCCCAGAGCTTCATCGAGCGGATGACCAACTTCGATAAGAACCTGCCCAACGAGAAGGTGCTG
CCCAAGCACAGCCTGCTGTACGAGTACTTCACCGTGTATAACGAGCTGACCAAAGTGAAATACGTGACCG
AGGGAATGAGAAAGCCCGCCTTCCTGAGCGGCGAGCAGAAAAAGGCCATCGTGGACCTGCTGTTCAAGAC
CAACCGGAAAGTGACCGTGAAGCAGCTGAAAGAGGACTACTTCAAGAAAATCGAGTGCTTCGACTCCGTG
GAAATCTCCGGCGTGGAAGATCGGTTCAACGCCTCCCTGGGCACATACCACGATCTGCTGAAAATTATCA
AGGACAAGGACTTCCTGGACAATGAGGAAAACGAGGACATTCTGGAAGATATCGTGCTGACCCTGACACT
GTTTGAGGACAGAGAGATGATCGAGGAACGGCTGAAAACCTATGCCCACCTGTTCGACGACAAAGTGATG
AAGCAGCTGAAGCGGCGGAGATACACCGGCTGGGGCAGGCTGAGCCGGAAGCTGATCAACGGCATCCGGG
ACAAGCAGTCCGGCAAGACAATCCTGGATTTCCTGAAGTCCGACGGCTTCGCCAACAGAAACTTCATGCA
GCTGATCCACGACGACAGCCTGACCTTTAAAGAGGACATCCAGAAAGCCCAGGTGTCCGGCCAGGGCGAT
AGCCTGCACGAGCACATTGCCAATCTGGCCGGCAGCCCCGCCATTAAGAAGGGCATCCTGCAGACAGTGA
AGGTGGTGGACGAGCTCGTGAAAGTGATGGGCCGGCACAAGCCCGAGAACATCGTGATCGAAATGGCCAG
AGAGAACCAGACCACCCAGAAGGGACAGAAGAACAGCCGCGAGAGAATGAAGCGGATCGAAGAGGGCATC
AAAGAGCTGGGCAGCCAGATCCTGAAAGAACACCCCGTGGAAAACACCCAGCTGCAGAACGAGAAGCTGT
ACCTGTACTACCTGCAGAATGGGCGGGATATGTACGTGGACCAGGAACTGGACATCAACCGGCTGTCCGA
CTACGATGTGGACGCTATCGTGCCTCAGAGCTTTCTGAAGGACGACTCCATCGACAACAAGGTGCTGACC
AGAAGCGACAAGAACCGGGGCAAGAGCGACAACGTGCCCTCCGAAGAGGTCGTGAAGAAGATGAAGAACT
ACTGGCGGCAGCTGCTGAACGCCAAGCTGATTACCCAGAGAAAGTTCGACAATCTGACCAAGGCCGAGAG
AGGCGGCCTGAGCGAACTGGATAAGGCCGGCTTCATCAAGAGACAGCTGGTGGAAACCCGGCAGATCACA
AAGCACGTGGCACAGATCCTGGACTCCCGGATGAACACTAAGTACGACGAGAATGACAAGCTGATCCGGG
AAGTGAAAGTGATCACCCTGAAGTCCAAGCTGGTGTCCGATTTCCGGAAGGATTTCCAGTTTTACAAAGT
GCGCGAGATCAACAACTACCACCACGCCCACGACGCCTACCTGAACGCCGTCGTGGGAACCGCCCTGATC
AAAAAGTACCCTAAGCTGGAAAGCGAGTTCGTGTACGGCGACTACAAGGTGTACGACGTGCGGAAGATGA
TCGCCAAGAGCGAGCAGGAAATCGGCAAGGCTACCGCCAAGTACTTCTTCTACAGCAACATCATGAACTT
TTTCAAGACCGAGATTACCCTGGCCAACGGCGAGATCCGGAAGCGGCCTCTGATCGAGACAAACGGCGAA
ACCGGGGAGATCGTGTGGGATAAGGGCCGGGATTTTGCCACCGTGCGGAAAGTGCTGAGCATGCCCCAAG
TGAATATCGTGAAAAAGACCGAGGTGCAGACAGGCGGCTTCAGCAAAGAGTCTATCCTGCCCAAGAGGAA
CAGCGATAAGCTGATCGCCAGAAAGAAGGACTGGGACCCTAAGAAGTACGGCGGCTTCGACAGCCCCACC
GTGGCCTATTCTGTGCTGGTGGTGGCCAAAGTGGAAAAGGGCAAGTCCAAGAAACTGAAGAGTGTGAAAG
AGCTGCTGGGGATCACCATCATGGAAAGAAGCAGCTTCGAGAAGAATCCCATCGACTTTCTGGAAGCCAA
GGGCTACAAAGAAGTGAAAAAGGACCTGATCATCAAGCTGCCTAAGTACTCCCTGTTCGAGCTGGAAAAC
GGCCGGAAGAGAATGCTGGCCTCTGCCGGCGAACTGCAGAAGGGAAACGAACTGGCCCTGCCCTCCAAAT
ATGTGAACTTCCTGTACCTGGCCAGCCACTATGAGAAGCTGAAGGGCTCCCCCGAGGATAATGAGCAGAA
ACAGCTGTTTGTGGAACAGCACAAGCACTACCTGGACGAGATCATCGAGCAGATCAGCGAGTTCTCCAAG
AGAGTGATCCTGGCCGACGCTAATCTGGACAAAGTGCTGTCCGCCTACAACAAGCACCGGGATAAGCCCA
TCAGAGAGCAGGCCGAGAATATCATCCACCTGTTTACCCTGACCAATCTGGGAGCCCCTGCCGCCTTCAA
GTACTTTGACACCACCATCGACCGGAAGAGGTACACCAGCACCAAAGAGGTGCTGGACGCCACCCTGATC
CACCAGAGCATCACCGGCCTGTACGAGACACGGATCGACCTGTCTCAGCTGGGAGGTGACCCCAAGAAGA
AGCGGAAGGTGTCCGGCTCTGAAACCCCTGGAACCTCCGAGAGCGCCACACCTGAAAGCAGAACCCTGGT
GACCTTCAAGGACGTGTTCGTGGACTTCACCCGCGAGGAATGGAAGCTCCTGGACACCGCCCAGCAAATC
GTGTACCGGAACGTGATGCTGGAGAATTACAAGAACCTGGTGTCTCTGGGCTACCAGCTGACGAAGCCTG
ACGTCATCCTGAGACTGGAAAAGGGAGAGGAGCCTGCCACAAATTTCAGCCTGCTGAAGCAGGCCGGCGA
CGTGGAAGAGAATCCTGGCCCCAGCGAGCTGATCAAAGAGAACATGCACATGAAGCTGTACATGGAAGGC
ACCGTGGACAACCATCACTTCAAGTGCACCAGCGAGGGCGAGGGCAAGCCCTACGAGGGCACACAGACCA
TGAGAATCAAGGTGGTGGAAGGAGGCCCACTGCCCTTCGCCTTCGACATCCTGGCCACCAGCTTTCTGTA
CGGCTCAAAGACCTTCATCAACCACACCCAGGGCATCCCTGATTTCTTCAAGCAGAGCTTCCCTGAGGGA
TTTACCTGGGAGAGAGTGACAACTTATGAAGATGGCGGAGTGCTGACCGCCACACAAGATACCAGCCTGC
AGGACGGCTGTCTGATCTACAACGTGAAGATCAGAGGCGTGAACTTCACCAGCAACGGCCCTGTGATGCA
GAAAAAAACCCTGGGCTGGGAGGCCTTTACAGAGACACTGTACCCCGCTGATGGAGGCCTGGAAGGTAGA
AACGACATGGCCCTGAAACTGGTCGGCGGCAGCCACCTGATTGCCAATATCAAGACCACATACCGGAGCA
AGAAACCAGCTAAAAACCTGAAGATGCCTGGCGTTTACTACGTGGATTACAGACTGGAGCGGATCAAGGA
AGCCAACAACGAGACATATGTGGAACAGCACGAGGTGGCCGTAGCTAGATACTGCGACCTGCCTTCTAAG
CTTGGCCACAAGCTGAACTGATAAGCGGCCGCACTCCTCAGGTGCAGGCTGCCTATCAGAAGGTGGTGGC
TGGTGTGGCCAATGCCCTGGCTCACAAATACCACTGAGATCTTTTTCCCTCTGCCAAAAATTATGGGGAC
ATCATGAAGCCCCTTGAGCATCTGACTTCTGGCTAATAAAGGAAATTTATTTTCATTGCAATAGTGTGTT
GGAATTTTTTGTGTCTCTCACTCGGAAGGACATATGGGAGGGCAAATCATTTAAAACATCAGAATGAGTA
TTTGGTTTAGAGTTTGGCAACATATGCCCATATGCTGGCTGCCATGAACAAAGGTTGGCTATAAAGAGGT
CATCAGTATATGAAACAGCCCCCTGCTGTCCATTCCTTATTCCATAGAAAAGCCTTGACTTGAGGTTAGA
TTTTTTTTATATTTTGTTTTGTGTTATTTTTTTCTTTAACATCCCTAAAATTTTCCTTACATGTTTTACT
AGCCAGATTTTTCCTCCTCTCCTGACTACTCCCAGTCATAGCTGTCCCTCTTCTCTTATGGAGATCCCTC
GACCTGCAGCCCAAGCTTGGCGTAATCATGGTCATAGCTGTTTCCTGTGTGAAATTGTTATCCGCTCACA
ATTCCACACAACATACGAGCCGGAAGCATAAAGTGTAAAGCCTGGGGTGCCTAATGAGTGAGCTAACTCA
CATTAATTGCGTTGCGCTCACTGCCCGCTTTCCAGTCGGGAAACCTGTCGTGCCAGCGGATCCGCATCTC
AATTAGTCAGCAACCATAGTCCCGCCCCTAACTCCGCCCATCCCGCCCCTAACTCCGCCCAGTTCCGCCC
ATTCTCCGCCCCATGGCTGACTAATTTTTTTTATTTATGCAGAGGCCGAGGCCGCCTCGGCCTCTGAGCT
ATTCCAGAAGTAGTGAGGAGGCTTTTTTGGAGGCCTAGGCTTTTGCAAAAAGCTAACTTGTTTATTGCAG
CTTATAATGGTTACAAATAAAGCAATAGCATCACAAATTTCACAAATAAAGCATTTTTTTCACTGCATTC
TAGTTGTGGTTTGTCCAAACTCATCAATGTATCTTATCATGTCTGGATCCGCTGCATTAATGAATCGGCC
AACGCGCGGGGAGAGGCGGTTTGCGTATTGGGCGCTCTTCCGCTTCCTCGCTCACTGACTCGCTGCGCTC
GGTCGTTCGGCTGCGGCGAGCGGTATCAGCTCACTCAAAGGCGGTAATACGGTTATCCACAGAATCAGGG
GATAACGCAGGAAAGAACATGTGAGCAAAAGGCCAGCAAAAGGCCAGGAACCGTAAAAAGGCCGCGTTGC
TGGCGTTTTTCCATAGGCTCCGCCCCCCTGACGAGCATCACAAAAATCGACGCTCAAGTCAGAGGTGGCG
AAACCCGACAGGACTATAAAGATACCAGGCGTTTCCCCCTGGAAGCTCCCTCGTGCGCTCTCCTGTTCCG
ACCCTGCCGCTTACCGGATACCTGTCCGCCTTTCTCCCTTCGGGAAGCGTGGCGCTTTCTCATAGCTCAC
GCTGTAGGTATCTCAGTTCGGTGTAGGTCGTTCGCTCCAAGCTGGGCTGTGTGCACGAACCCCCCGTTCA
GCCCGACCGCTGCGCCTTATCCGGTAACTATCGTCTTGAGTCCAACCCGGTAAGACACGACTTATCGCCA
CTGGCAGCAGCCACTGGTAACAGGATTAGCAGAGCGAGGTATGTAGGCGGTGCTACAGAGTTCTTGAAGT
GGTGGCCTAACTACGGCTACACTAGAAGAACAGTATTTGGTATCTGCGCTCTGCTGAAGCCAGTTACCTT
CGGAAAAAGAGTTGGTAGCTCTTGATCCGGCAAACAAACCACCGCTGGTAGCGGTGGTTTTTTTGTTTGC
AAGCAGCAGATTACGCGCAGAAAAAAAGGATCTCAAGAAGATCCTTTGATCTTTTCTACGGGGTCTGACG
CTCAGTGGAACGAAAACTCACGTTAAGGGATTTTGGTCATGAGATTATCAAAAAGGATCTTCACCTAGAT
CCTTTTAAATTAAAAATGAAGTTTTAAATCAATCTAAAGTATATATGAGTAAACTTGGTCTGACAGTTAC
CAATGCTTAATCAGTGAGGCACCTATCTCAGCGATCTGTCTATTTCGTTCATCCATAGTTGCCTGACTCC
CCGTCGTGTAGATAACTACGATACGGGAGGGCTTACCATCTGGCCCCAGTGCTGCAATGATACCGCGAGA
CCCACGCTCACCGGCTCCAGATTTATCAGCAATAAACCAGCCAGCCGGAAGGGCCGAGCGCAGAAGTGGT
CCTGCAACTTTATCCGCCTCCATCCAGTCTATTAATTGTTGCCGGGAAGCTAGAGTAAGTAGTTCGCCAG
TTAATAGTTTGCGCAACGTTGTTGCCATTGCTACAGGCATCGTGGTGTCACGCTCGTCGTTTGGTATGGC
TTCATTCAGCTCCGGTTCCCAACGATCAAGGCGAGTTACATGATCCCCCATGTTGTGCAAAAAAGCGGTT
AGCTCCTTCGGTCCTCCGATCGTTGTCAGAAGTAAGTTGGCCGCAGTGTTATCACTCATGGTTATGGCAG
CACTGCATAATTCTCTTACTGTCATGCCATCCGTAAGATGCTTTTCTGTGACTGGTGAGTACTCAACCAA
GTCATTCTGAGAATAGTGTATGCGGCGACCGAGTTGCTCTTGCCCGGCGTCAATACGGGATAATACCGCG
CCACATAGCAGAACTTTAAAAGTGCTCATCATTGGAAAACGTTCTTCGGGGCGAAAACTCTCAAGGATCT
TACCGCTGTTGAGATCCAGTTCGATGTAACCCACTCGTGCACCCAACTGATCTTCAGCATCTTTTACTTT
CACCAGCGTTTCTGGGTGAGCAAAAACAGGAAGGCAAAATGCCGCAAAAAAGGGAATAAGGGCGACACGG
AAATGTTGAATACTCATACTCTTCCTTTTTCAATATTATTGAAGCATTTATCAGGGTTATTGTCTCATGA
GCGGATACATATTTGAATGTATTTAGAAAAATAAACAAATAGGGGTTCCGCGCACATTTCCCCGAAAAGT
GCCACCTGGGT
